>Addgene plasmid #194120 | pEGFPN3 FRB | addgene full sequence | sequence record 380707 | Addgene NGS Result
TAGTTATTAATAGTAATCAATTACGGGGTCATTAGTTCATAGCCCATATATGGAGTTCCGCGTTACATAA
CTTACGGTAAATGGCCCGCCTGGCTGACCGCCCAACGACCCCCGCCCATTGACGTCAATAATGACGTATG
TTCCCATAGTAACGCCAATAGGGACTTTCCATTGACGTCAATGGGTGGAGTATTTACGGTAAACTGCCCA
CTTGGCAGTACATCAAGTGTATCATATGCCAAGTACGCCCCCTATTGACGTCAATGACGGTAAATGGCCC
GCCTGGCATTATGCCCAGTACATGACCTTATGGGACTTTCCTACTTGGCAGTACATCTACGTATTAGTCA
TCGCTATTACCATGGTGATGCGGTTTTGGCAGTACATCAATGGGCGTGGATAGCGGTTTGACTCACGGGG
ATTTCCAAGTCTCCACCCCATTGACGTCAATGGGAGTTTGTTTTGGCACCAAAATCAACGGGACTTTCCA
AAATGTCGTAACAACTCCGCCCCATTGACGCAAATGGGCGGTAGGCGTGTACGGTGGGAGGTCTATATAA
GCAGAGCTGGTTTAGTGAACCGTCAGATCCGCTAGCGCTACCGGACTCAGATCTCGAGGCCACCATGGAG
CTGATTCGAGTAGCCATCCTCTGGCAT
[270 nt withheld, positions 658-927]
GGATCCATCGCCACCATGGTGAGCAAGGGCGAGGAGCTGTTCACCGGGGTGGTGCCCATCCTGGTCGAGC
TGGACGGCGACGTAAACGGCCACAAGTTCAGCGTGTCCGGCGAGGGCGAGGGCGATGCCACCTACGGCAA
GCTGACCCTGAAGTTCATCTGCACCACCGGCAAGCTGCCCGTGCCCTGGCCCACCCTCGTGACCACCCTG
ACCTACGGCGTGCAGTGCTTCAGCCGCTACCCCGACCACATGAAGCAGCACGACTTCTTCAAGTCCGCCA
TGCCCGAAGGCTACGTCCAGGAGCGCACCATCTTCTTCAAGGACGACGGCAACTACAAGACCCGCGCCGA
GGTGAAGTTCGAGGGCGACACCCTGGTGAACCGCATCGAGCTGAAGGGCATCGACTTCAAGGAGGACGGC
AACATCCTGGGGCACAAGCTGGAGTACAACTACAACAGCCACAACGTCTATATCATGGCCGACAAGCAGA
AGAACGGCATCAAGGTGAACTTCAAGATCCGCCACAACATCGAGGACGGCAGCGTGCAGCTCGCCGACCA
CTACCAGCAGAACACCCCCATCGGCGACGGCCCCGTGCTGCTGCCCGACAACCACTACCTGAGCACCCAG
TCCGCCCTGAGCAAAGACCCCAACGAGAAGCGCGATCACATGGTCCTGCTGGAGTTCGTGACCGCCGCCG
GGATCACTCTCGGCATGGACGAGCTGTACAAGTAAAGCGGCCGCGACTCTAGATCATAATCAGCCATACC
ACATTTGTAGAGGTTTTACTTGCTTTAAAAAACCTCCCACACCTCCCCCTGAACCTGAAACATAAAATGA
ATGCAATTGTTGTTGTTAACTTGTTTATTGCAGCTTATAATGGTTACAAATAAAGCAATAGCATCACAAA
TTTCACAAATAAAGCATTTTTTTCACTGCATTCTAGTTGTGGTTTGTCCAAACTCATCAATGTATCTTAA
GGCGTAAATTGTAAGCGTTAATATTTTGTTAAAATTCGCGTTAAATTTTTGTTAAATCAGCTCATTTTTT
AACCAATAGGCCGAAATCGGCAAAATCCCTTATAAATCAAAAGAATAGACCGAGATAGGGT
[37 nt withheld, positions 2039-2075]
AAAGAACGTGGACTCCAACGTCAAAGG
[49 nt withheld, positions 2103-2151]
T
[91 nt withheld, positions 2153-2243]
G
[124 nt withheld, positions 2245-2368]
CAGGTGGCACTTTTCGGGGAAATGTGCGCGGAACCCCTATTTGTTTATTTTTCTAAATACATTCAAATAT
GTATCCGCTCATGAGACAATAACCCTGATAAATGCTTCAATAATATTGAAAAAGGAAGAGTCCTGAGGCG
GAAAGAACCAGCTGTGGAATGTGTGTCAGTTAGGGTGTGGAAAGTCCCCAGGCTCCCCAGCAGGCAGAAG
TATGCAAAGCATGCATCTCAATTAGTCAGCAACCAGGTGTGGAAAGTCCCCAGGCTCCCCAGCAGGCAGA
AGTATGCAAAGCATGCATCTCAATTAGTCAGCAACCATAGTCCCGCCCCTAACTCCGCCCATCCCGCCCC
TAACTCCGCCCAGTTCCGCCCATTCTCCGCCCCATGGCTGACTAATTTTTTTTATTTATGCAGAGGCCGA
GGCCGCCTCGGCCTCTGAGCTATTCCAGAAGTAGTGAGGAGGCTTTTTTGGAGGCCTAGGCTTTTGCAAA
GATCGATCAAGAGACAGGATGAGGATCGTTTCGCATGATTGAACAAGATGGATTGCACGCAGGTTCTCCG
GCCGCTTGGGTGGAGAGGCTATTCGGCTATGACTGGGCACAACAGACAATCGGCTGCTCTGATGCCGCCG
TGTTCCGGCTGTCAGCGCAGGGGCGCCCGGTTCTTTTTGTCAAGACCGACCTGTCCGGTGCCCTGAATGA
ACTGCAAGACGAGGCAGCGCGGCTATCGTGGCTGGCCACGACGGGCGTTCCTTGCGCAGCTGTGCTCGAC
GTTGTCACTGAAGCGGGAAGGGACTGGCTGCTATTGGGCGAAGTGCCGGGGCAGGATCTCCTGTCATCTC
ACCTTGCTCCTGCCGAGAAAGTATCCATCATGGCTGATGCAATGCGGCGGCTGCATACGCTTGATCCGGC
TACCTGCCCATTCGACCACCAAGCGAAACATCGCATCGAGCGAGCACGTACTCGGATGGAAGCCGGTCTT
GTCGATCAGGATGATCTGGACGAAGAGCATCAGGGGCTCGCGCCAGCCGAACTGTTCGCCAGGCTCAAGG
CGAGCATGCCCGACGGCGAGGATCTCGTCGTGACCCATGGCGATGCCTGCTTGCCGAATATCATGGTGGA
AAATGGCCGCTTTTCTGGATTCATCGACTGTGGCCGGCTGGGTGTGGCGGACCGCTATCAGGACATAGCG
TTGGCTACCCGTGATATTGCTGAAGAGCTTGGCGGCGAATGGGCTGACCGCTTCCTCGTGCTTTACGGTA
TCGCCGCTCCCGATTCGCAGCGCATCGCCTTCTATCGCCTTCTTGACGAGTTCTTCTGAGCGGGACTCTG
GGGTTCGAAATGACCGACCAAGCGACGCCCAACCTGCCATCACGAGATTTCGATTCCACCGCCGCCTTCT
ATGAAAGGTTGGGCTTCGGAATCGTTTTCCGGGACGCCGGCTGGATGATCCTCCAGCGCGGGGATCTCAT
GCTGGAGTTCTTCGCCCACCCTAGGGGGAGGCTAACTGAAACACGGAAGGAGACAATACCGGAAGGAACC
CGCGCTATGACGGCAATAAAAAGACAGAATAAAACGCACGGTGTTGGGTCGTTTGTTCATAAACGCGGGG
TTCGGTCCCAGGGCTGGCACTCTGTCGATACCCCACCGAGACCCCATTGGGGCCAATACGCCCGCGTTTC
TTCCTTTTCCCCACCCCACCCCCCAAGTTCGGGTGAAGGCCCAGGGCTCGCAGCCAACGTCGGGGCGGCA
GGCCCTGCCATAGCCTCAGGTTACTCATATATACTTTAGATTGATTTAAAACTTCATTTTTAATTTAAAA
GGATCTAGGTGAAGATCCTTTTTGATAATCTCATGACCAAAATCCCTTAACGTGAGTTTTCGTTCCACTG
AGCGTCAGACCCCGTAGAAAAGATCAAAGGATCTTCTTGAGATCCTTTTTTTCTGCGCGTAATCTGCTGC
TTGCAAACAAAAAAACCACCGCTACCAGCGGTGGTTTGTTTGCCGGATCAAGAGCTACCAACTCTTTTTC
CGAAGGTAACTGGCTTCAGCAGAGCGCAGATACCAAATACTGTTCTTCTAGTGTAGCCGTAGTTAGGCCA
CCACTTCAAGAACTCTGTAGCACCGCCTACATACCTCGCTCTGCTAATCCTGTTACCAGTGGCTGCTGCC
AGTGGCGATAAGTCGTGTCTTACCGGGTTGGACTCAAGACGATAGTTACCGGATAAGGCGCAGCGGTCGG
GCTGAACGGGGGGTTCGTGCACACAGCCCAGCTTGGAGCGAACGACCTACACCGAACTGAGATACCTACA
GCGTGAGCTATGAGAAAGCGCCACGCTTCCCGAAGGGAGAAAGGCGGACAGGTATCCGGTAAGCGGCAGG
GTCGGAACAGGAGAGCGCACGAGGGAGCTTCCAGGGGGAAACGCCTGGTATCTTTATAGTCCTGTCGGGT
TTCGCCACCTCTGACTTGAGCGTCGATTTTTGTGATGCTCGTCAGGGGGGCGGAGCCTATGGAAAAACGC
CAGCAACGCGGCCTTTTTACGGTTCCTGGCCTTTTGCTGGCCTTTTGCTCACATGTTCTTTCCTGCGTTA
TCCCCTGATTCTGTGGATAACCGTATTACCGCCATGCAT
Features (pLannotate 1.2.2; 15 found; start..end, strand, type, name):
     61..364     +  enhancer       CMV enhancer: human cytomegalovirus immediate early enhancer
    365..568     +  promoter       CMV promoter: human cytomegalovirus (CMV) immediate early promoter
    591..618     +  misc_feature   MCS (fragment): multiple cloning site
    628..927     +  CDS            MTOR (fragment) (sequence partly withheld): MTOR_HUMAN - Also known as FRAP, FRAP1, FRAP2, RAFT1, RAPT1. Experimental evidence at protein level: Swiss-Prot protein existence level 1. Serine/threonine protein kinase which is a central regulator of cellular metabolism, growth and survival in response to hormones, growth factors, nutrients, energy and stress signals (PubMed:12087098, PubMed:12150925, PubMed:12150926, PubMed:12231510, PubMed:12718876, PubMed:14651849, PubMed:15268862, PubMed:15467718, PubMed:15545625, PubMed:15718470, PubMed:18497260, PubMed:18762023, PubMed:18925875, PubMed:20516213, PubMed:20537536, PubMed:21659604, PubMe
    943..1662    +  CDS            EGFP: the original enhanced GFP (Yang et al., 1996) mammalian codon-optimized
   1679..1762    +  CDS            large T antigen (fragment): large T antigen from SV40 (simian virus 40)
   1785..1906    +  polyA_signal   SV40 poly(A) signal: SV40 polyadenylation signal
   1940..2368    -  rep_origin     f1 ori (sequence partly withheld): f1 bacteriophage origin of replication; arrow indicates direction of (+) strand synthesis
   2395..2499    +  promoter       AmpR promoter: bla
   2501..2858    +  promoter       SV40 promoter: SV40 enhancer and early promoter
   2893..3687    +  CDS            NeoR/KanR: aminoglycoside phosphotransferase from Tn5; aph(3')-II (or nptII); confers resistance to neomycin, kanamycin, and G418 (Geneticin®)
   3708..3860    +  CDS            ble (fragment): BLE_KLEPN - Experimental evidence at protein level: Swiss-Prot protein existence level 1. Binding protein with a strong affinity to the bleomycin family of antibiotics. Binds to CL990; an antimitotic-antibiotic compound. From Klebsiella pneumoniae.
   3919..3966    +  polyA_signal   HSV TK poly(A) signal: herpes simplex virus thymidine kinase polyadenylation signal (Cole and Stacy, 1985)
   4057..4073    -  polyA_signal   bGH poly(A) signal (fragment): bovine growth hormone polyadenylation signal
   4295..4883    +  rep_origin     ori: high-copy-number ColE1/pMB1/pBR322/pUC origin of replication
