[The description below was written by a language model from this plasmid's Addgene catalogue record and pLannotate feature annotations shown in this document.]
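Description:
pEGFPN3 FRB is a mammalian expression plasmid of about 5 kb, built on the pEGFPN3 backbone, that produces the FRB domain of human mTOR fused at its C terminus to EGFP. The annotated sequence shows the human cytomegalovirus immediate early enhancer and promoter, followed by a remnant of the multiple cloning site. Next comes a roughly 300 bp fragment of the MTOR coding sequence corresponding to the FRB domain, then the mammalian codon-optimized EGFP reading frame a short distance downstream. An SV40 polyadenylation signal terminates the transcript. The small "large T antigen" fragment annotated between EGFP and this signal is most likely a sequence match within the SV40-derived 3′ region rather than an intended coding element. The insert was introduced by restriction cloning, but the record does not state which sites were used.

The plasmid is propagated in E. coli from a high-copy ColE1/pUC-type origin under kanamycin selection. Resistance comes from the Tn5 NeoR/KanR gene, which is preceded by both a bacterial (bla) promoter and the SV40 enhancer/early promoter and followed by the HSV TK polyadenylation signal. This arrangement lets the same cassette confer kanamycin resistance in bacteria and G418 resistance in transfected mammalian cells. An f1 origin is also present, allowing single-stranded DNA production. The short ble and bGH poly(A) fragments appear to be backbone remnants with no evident function.

The recorded purpose is simply expression of the FRB-EGFP fusion. FRB is the mTOR domain that binds the FKBP12–rapamycin complex, so fluorescent fusions of this kind are commonly used to study rapamycin-type ligand binding or chemically induced dimerization. The record does not specify a particular application.
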