Addgene plasmid #194120: pEGFPN3 FRB
Purpose: Expresses FRB-EGFP fusion protein
Depositing lab: Jun Liu. Depositing organization: Johns Hopkins University and School of Medicine.
Backbone
  Vector backbone: pEGFPN3
  Vector type: Mammalian Expression
Growth in bacteria
  Bacterial resistance: Kanamycin, 50 μg/mL
  Growth temperature: 37°C
  Growth strain: DH5alpha
  Copy number: High Copy
Gene/Insert
  Gene/Insert name: FRB domain of mTOR
  Species: H. sapiens (human)
  Entrez Gene: MTOR (a.k.a. FRAP, FRAP1, FRAP2, RAFT1, RAPT1, SKS)
  Tag / fusion protein: EGFP (C terminal on backbone)
  Cloning method: Restriction Enzyme; 5′ cloning site unknown (unknown if destroyed)
Terms and licenses: Academic/Nonprofit Terms; Industry Terms: Not Available to Industry
How to cite: pEGFPN3 FRB was a gift from Jun Liu (Addgene plasmid # 194120 ; http://n2t.net/addgene:194120 ; RRID:Addgene_194120)
